Addgene plasmid #178659: A1-LCD-12F+12Y
Purpose: Bacterial expression of N-terminally 6His tagged A1-LCD with twelve Phe residues replaced with Tyr (LCD: low-complexity domain, aa 186-320)
Depositing lab: Tanja Mittag. Depositing organization: St. Jude Children's Research Hospital. Publication: Deciphering how naturally occurring sequence features impact the phase behaviours of disordered prion-like domains. Bremer A, Farag M, Borcherds WM, Peran I, Martin EW, Pappu RV, Mittag T. Nat Chem. 2022 Feb;14(2):196-207. doi: 10.1038/s41557-021-00840-w. Epub 2021 Dec 20. PubMed 34931046.
Backbone
  Vector backbone: pDEST17
  Vector type: Bacterial Expression
Growth in bacteria
  Bacterial resistance: Ampicillin, 100 μg/mL
  Growth temperature: 37°C
  Growth strain: DH5alpha
  Copy number: Low Copy
Gene/Insert
  Gene/Insert name: A1-LCD -12F+12Y
  Species: H. sapiens (human)
  Mutation: twelve Phe residues replaced with Tyr
  Entrez Gene: HNRNPA1 (a.k.a. ALS19, ALS20, HNRPA1, HNRPA1L3, IBMPFD3, MPD3, UP 1, hnRNP A1, hnRNP-A1)
  Tag / fusion protein: 6xHis (N terminal on insert)
  Cloning method: Gateway Cloning
Terms and licenses: Academic/Nonprofit Terms; Industry Terms: Not Available to Industry
How to cite: A1-LCD-12F+12Y was a gift from Tanja Mittag (Addgene plasmid # 178659 ; http://n2t.net/addgene:178659 ; RRID:Addgene_178659)
