[The description below was written by a language model from this plasmid's Addgene catalogue record and pLannotate feature annotations shown in this document.]
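Description:
A1-LCD-12F+12Y is a bacterial expression plasmid built on the Gateway destination vector pDEST17, carrying a variant of the low-complexity domain (LCD, residues 186–320) of human hnRNP A1 in which twelve phenylalanine residues have been replaced with tyrosine. The sequenced plasmid is about 5.1 kb. It is propagated in E. coli under ampicillin selection through a β-lactamase gene with its own promoter. It replicates from a ColE1/pBR322-type origin accompanied by the bom region and the rop gene, which is consistent with the low copy number listed in the record. Remnants of the pBR322 tetracycline resistance gene and its promoter flank the expression cassette but appear only as fragments, so tetracycline resistance should not be assumed.

Expression is driven by a T7 promoter followed by the phage T7 gene 10 ribosome binding site, so it requires a host that supplies T7 RNA polymerase. The open reading frame begins with the vector-encoded N-terminal histidine tag (recorded as 6xHis), continues through the attB1 site left by Gateway recombination, and then includes a sequence annotated as a partial TEV protease site immediately upstream of the HNRNPA1 fragment. This layout suggests the tag can be removed after affinity purification. The annotation tool matched the insert to the bovine orthologue, but the catalogue lists it as human. The attB2 site, a short match to a T7 gene 10-derived sequence and the T7 terminator follow the insert.

The construct is intended for producing recombinant, purifiable LCD protein. The associated publication concerns how sequence features of disordered prion-like domains affect their phase behaviour, so this variant presumably tests the effect of aromatic residue identity (Tyr versus Phe).
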