Features (pLannotate 1.2.2; 18 found; start..end, strand, type, name):
     50..154     +  promoter       AmpR promoter: bla
    155..1015    +  CDS            AmpR: β-lactamase; bla; confers resistance to ampicillin, carbenicillin, and related antibiotics
   1186..1774    +  rep_origin     ori: high-copy-number ColE1/pMB1/pBR322/pUC origin of replication
   1960..2099    -  misc_feature   bom: basis of mobility region from pBR322
   2201..2392    -  CDS            rop: Rop protein, which maintains plasmids at low copy number; rop
   2409..2789    +  CDS            YPB1_ECOLX: Protein predicted: Swiss-Prot protein existence level 4. From Escherichia coli.
   3031..3935    -  CDS            TcR (fragment): tetracycline efflux protein; tet; confers resistance to tetracycline
   3957..3975    +  promoter       T7 promoter: promoter for bacteriophage T7 RNA polymerase
   4007..4029    +  RBS            RBS: efficient ribosome binding site from bacteriophage T7 gene 10 (Olins and Rangwala, 1989)
   4047..4067    +  CDS            8xHis (fragment): 8xHis affinity tag
   4076..4100    +  protein_bind   attB1: mutant version of attB; recombination site for the Gateway® BP reaction BP Clonase™
   4106..4122    +  CDS            TEV site (fragment): tobacco etch virus (TEV) protease recognition and cleavage site
   4127..4477    +  CDS            HNRNPA1 (fragment): ROA1_BOVIN - Also known as HNRPA1. Experimental evidence at protein level: Swiss-Prot protein existence level 1. Involved in the packaging of pre-mRNA into hnRNP particles, transport of poly(A) mRNA from the nucleus to the cytoplasm and may modulate splice site selection. May bind to specific miRNA hairpins. Binds to the IRES and thereby inhibits the translation of the apoptosis protease activating factor APAF1. From Bos taurus (Bovine).
   4536..4560    -  protein_bind   attB2: mutant version of attB; recombination site for the Gateway® BP reaction BP Clonase™
   4570..4619    +  CDS            SET1 (fragment): solubility-enhancement tag derived from T7 phage gene 10B
   4627..4674    +  terminator     T7 terminator: transcription terminator for bacteriophage T7 RNA polymerase
   4700..4992    -  CDS            TcR (fragment): tetracycline efflux protein; tet; confers resistance to tetracycline
   5040..5068    -  promoter       tet promoter: E. coli promoter for tetracycline efflux protein gene
>Addgene plasmid #178659 | A1-LCD-12F+12Y | addgene full sequence | sequence record 356187 | Addgene NGS Result
GATAATAATGGTTTCTTAGACGTCAGGTGGCACTTTTCGGGGAAATGTGCGCGGAACCCCTATTTGTTTA
TTTTTCTAAATACATTCAAATATGTATCCGCTCATGAGACAATAACCCTGATAAATGCTTCAATAATATT
GAAAAAGGAAGAGTATGAGTATTCAACATTTCCGTGTCGCCCTTATTCCCTTTTTTGCGGCATTTTGCCT
TCCTGTTTTTGCTCACCCAGAAACGCTGGTGAAAGTAAAAGATGCTGAAGATCAGTTGGGTGCACGAGTG
GGTTACATCGAACTGGATCTCAACAGCGGTAAGATCCTTGAGAGTTTTCGCCCCGAAGAACGTTTTCCAA
TGATGAGCACTTTTAAAGTTCTGCTATGTGGCGCGGTATTATCCCGTGTTGACGCCGGGCAAGAGCAACT
CGGTCGCCGCATACACTATTCTCAGAATGACTTGGTTGAGTACTCACCAGTCACAGAAAAGCATCTTACG
GATGGCATGACAGTAAGAGAATTATGCAGTGCTGCCATAACCATGAGTGATAACACTGCGGCCAACTTAC
TTCTGACAACGATCGGAGGACCGAAGGAGCTAACCGCTTTTTTGCACAACATGGGGGATCATGTAACTCG
CCTTGATCGTTGGGAACCGGAGCTGAATGAAGCCATACCAAACGACGAGCGTGACACCACGATGCCTGCA
GCAATGGCAACAACGTTGCGCAAACTATTAACTGGCGAACTACTTACTCTAGCTTCCCGGCAACAATTAA
TAGACTGGATGGAGGCGGATAAAGTTGCAGGACCACTTCTGCGCTCGGCCCTTCCGGCTGGCTGGTTTAT
TGCTGATAAATCTGGAGCCGGTGAGCGTGGGTCTCGCGGTATCATTGCAGCACTGGGGCCAGATGGTAAG
CCCTCCCGTATCGTAGTTATCTACACGACGGGGAGTCAGGCAACTATGGATGAACGAAATAGACAGATCG
CTGAGATAGGTGCCTCACTGATTAAGCATTGGTAACTGTCAGACCAAGTTTACTCATATATACTTTAGAT
TGATTTAAAACTTCATTTTTAATTTAAAAGGATCTAGGTGAAGATCCTTTTTGATAATCTCATGACCAAA
ATCCCTTAACGTGAGTTTTCGTTCCACTGAGCGTCAGACCCCGTAGAAAAGATCAAAGGATCTTCTTGAG
ATCCTTTTTTTCTGCGCGTAATCTGCTGCTTGCAAACAAAAAAACCACCGCTACCAGCGGTGGTTTGTTT
GCCGGATCAAGAGCTACCAACTCTTTTTCCGAAGGTAACTGGCTTCAGCAGAGCGCAGATACCAAATACT
GTCCTTCTAGTGTAGCCGTAGTTAGGCCACCACTTCAAGAACTCTGTAGCACCGCCTACATACCTCGCTC
TGCTAATCCTGTTACCAGTGGCTGCTGCCAGTGGCGATAAGTCGTGTCTTACCGGGTTGGACTCAAGACG
ATAGTTACCGGATAAGGCGCAGCGGTCGGGCTGAACGGGGGGTTCGTGCACACAGCCCAGCTTGGAGCGA
ACGACCTACACCGAACTGAGATACCTACAGCGTGAGCTATGAGAAAGCGCCACGCTTCCCGAAGGGAGAA
AGGCGGACAGGTATCCGGTAAGCGGCAGGGTCGGAACAGGAGAGCGCACGAGGGAGCTTCCAGGGGGAAA
CGCCTGGTATCTTTATAGTCCTGTCGGGTTTCGCCACCTCTGACTTGAGCGTCGATTTTTGTGATGCTCG
TCAGGGGGGCGGAGCCTATGGAAAAACGCCAGCAACGCGGCCTTTTTACGGTTCCTGGCCTTTTGCTGGC
CTTTTGCTCACATGTTCTTTCCTGCGTTATCCCCTGATTCTGTGGATAACCGTATTACCGCCTTTGAGTG
AGCTGATACCGCTCGCCGCAGCCGAACGACCGAGCGCAGCGAGTCAGTGAGCGAGGAAGCGGAAGAGCGC
CTGATGCGGTATTTTCTCCTTACGCATCTGTGCGGTATTTCACACCGCAATGGTGCACTCTCAGTACAAT
CTGCTCTGATGCCGCATAGTTAAGCCAGTATACACTCCGCTATCGCTACGTGACTGGGTCATGGCTGCGC
CCCGACACCCGCCAACACCCGCTGACGCGCCCTGACGGGCTTGTCTGCTCCCGGCATCCGCTTACAGACA
AGCTGTGACCGTCTCCGGGAGCTGCATGTGTCAGAGGTTTTCACCGTCATCACCGAAACGCGCGAGGCAG
CTGCGGTAAAGCTCATCAGCGTGGTCGTGAAGCGATTCACAGATGTCTGCCTGTTCATCCGCGTCCAGCT
CGTTGAGTTTCTCCAGAAGCGTTAATGTCTGGCTTCTGATAAAGCGGGCCATGTTAAGGGCGGTTTTTTC
CTGTTTGGTCACTGATGCCTCCGTGTAAGGGGGATTTCTGTTCATGGGGGTAATGATACCGATGAAACGA
GAGAGGATGCTCACGATACGGGTTACTGATGATGAACATGCCCGGTTACTGGAACGTTGTGAGGGTAAAC
AACTGGCGGTATGGATGCGGCGGGACCAGAGAAAAATCACTCAGGGTCAATGCCAGCGCTTCGTTAATAC
AGATGTAGGTGTTCCACAGGGTAGCCAGCAGCATCCTGCGATGCAGATCCGGAACATAATGGTGCAGGGC
GCTGACTTCCGCGTTTCCAGACTTTACGAAACACGGAAACCGAAGACCATTCATGTTGTTGCTCAGGTCG
CAGACGTTTTGCAGCAGCAGTCGCTTCACGTTCGCTCGCGTATCGGTGATTCATTCTGCTAACCAGTAAG
GCAACCCCGCCAGCCTAGCCGGGTCCTCAACGACAGGAGCACGATCATGCGCACCCGTGGCCAGGACCCA
ACGCTGCCCGAGATGCGCCGCGTGCGGCTGCTGGAGATGGCGGACGCGATGGATATGTTCTGCCAAGGGT
TGGTTTGCGCATTCACAGTTCTCCGCAAGAATTGATTGGCTCCAATTCTTGGAGTGGTGAATCCGTTAGC
GAGGTGCCGCCGGCTTCCATTCAGGTCGAGGTGGCCCGGCTCCATGCACCGCGACGCAACGCGGGGAGGC
AGACAAGGTATAGGGCGGCGCCTACAATCCATGCCAACCCGTTCCATGTGCTCGCCGAGGCGGCATAAAT
CGCCGTGACGATCAGCGGTCCAATGATCGAAGTTAGGCTGGTAAGAGCCGCGAGCGATCCTTGAAGCTGT
CCCTGATGGTCGTCATCTACCTGCCTGGACAGCATGGCCTGCAACGCGGGCATCCCGATGCCGCCGGAAG
CGAGAAGAATCATAATGGGGAAGGCCATCCAGCCTCGCGTCGCGAACGCCAGCAAGACGTAGCCCAGCGC
GTCGGCCGCCATGCCGGCGATAATGGCCTGCTTCTCGCCGAAACGTTTGGTGGCGGGACCAGTGACGAAG
GCTTGAGCGAGGGCGTGCAAGATTCCGAATACCGCAAGCGACAGGCCGATCATCGTCGCGCTCCAGCGAA
AGCGGTCCTCGCCGAAAATGACCCAGAGCGCTGCCGGCACCTGTCCTACGAGTTGCATGATAAAGAAGAC
AGTCATAAGTGCGGCGACGATAGTCATGCCCCGCGCCCACCGGAAGGAGCTGACTGGGTTGAAGGCTCTC
AAGGGCATCGGTCGATCGACGCTCTCCCTTATGCGACTCCTGCATTAGGAAGCAGCCCAGTAGTAGGTTG
AGGCCGTTGAGCACCGCCGCCGCAAGGAATGGTGCATGCAAGGAGATGGCGCCCAACAGTCCCCCGGCCA
CGGGGCCTGCCACCATACCCACGCCGAAACAAGCGCTCATGAGCCCGAAGTGGCGAGCCCGATCTTCCCC
ATCGGTGATGTCGGCGATATAGGCGCCAGCAACCGCACCTGTGGCGCCGGTGATGCCGGCCACGATGCGT
CCGGCGTAGAGGATCGAGATCTCGATCCCGCGAAATTAATACGACTCACTATAGGGAGACCACAACGGTT
TCCCTCTAGAAATAATTTTGTTTAACTTTAAGAAGGAGATATACATATGTCGTACTACCATCACCATCAC
CATCACCTCGAATCAACAAGTTTGTACAAAAAAGCAGGCTTCGAGAACCTGTATTTTCAGGGTAGCATGG
CAAGCGCAAGCAGCAGCCAGCGTGGTCGTAGCGGTAGCGGTAATTATGGTGGTGGTCGCGGTGGTGGTTA
TGGTGGCAATGATAATTATGGCCGTGGTGGTAATTATAGCGGTCGTGGTGGCTATGGCGGTAGCCGTGGC
GGTGGCGGATATGGCGGTTCAGGTGATGGTTATAATGGCTATGGTAATGATGGTAGCAACTATGGTGGCG
GAGGTAGCTATAATGATTATGGCAATTATAACAACCAGAGCAGCAATTACGGTCCGATGAAAGGTGGTAA
CTACGGTGGTCGTTCAAGCGGTGGTAGCGGAGGTGGCGGTCAGTATTATGCAAAACCGCGTAATCAAGGC
GGTTACGGTGGTTCTAGCAGCAGCAGCTCATATGGTTCAGGTCGTCGTTATTAAGACCCAGCTTTCTTGT
ACAAAGTGGTTGATTCGAGGCTGCTAACAAAGCCCGAAAGGAAGCTGAGTTGGCTGCTGCCACCGCTGAG
CAATAACTAGCATAACCCCTTGGGGCCTCTAAACGGGTCTTGAGGGGTTTTTTGCTGAAAGGAGGAACTA
TATCCGGATATCCACAGGACGGGTGTGGTCGCCATGATCGCGTAGTCGATAGTGGCTCCAAGTAGCGAAG
CGAGCAGGACTGGGCGGCGGCCAAAGCGGTCGGACAGTGCTCCGAGAACGGGTGCGCATAGAAATTGCAT
CAACGCATATAGCGCTAGCAGCACGCCATAGTGACTGGCGATGCTGTCGGAATGGACGATATCCCGCAAG
AGGCCCGGCAGTACCGGCATAACCAAGCCTATGCCTACAGCATCCAGGGTGACGGTGCCGAGGATGACGA
TGAGCGCATTGTTAGATTTCATACACGGTGCCTGACTGCGTTAGCAATTTAACTGTGATAAACTACCGCA
TTAAAGCTTATCGATGATAAGCTGTCAAACATGAGAATTCTTGAAGACGAAAGGGCCTCGTGATACGCCT
ATTTTTATAGGTTAATGTCAT
